Addgene plasmid #103786: dCas-hHDAC3-R265P
Purpose: Expresses dCas9 fused to human HDAC3 with R265P mutation
Depositing lab: Zhaolan Zhou. Depositing organization: University of Pennsylvania. Publication: Locus-specific histone deacetylation using a synthetic CRISPR-Cas9-based HDAC. Kwon DY, Zhao YT, Lamonica JM, Zhou Z. Nat Commun. 2017 May 12;8:15315. doi: 10.1038/ncomms15315. PubMed 28497787.
Backbone
  Vector backbone: plenti
  Vector type: Mammalian Expression, Lentiviral, CRISPR
Growth in bacteria
  Bacterial resistance: Ampicillin, 100 μg/mL
  Growth temperature: 37°C
  Growth strain: NEB Stable
  Copy number: Unknown
Gene/Insert
  Gene/Insert name: dCas9-HDAC3-R265P (alt name: histone deacetylase 3)
  Species: H. sapiens (human), Synthetic; S. pyogenes
  Mutation: Changed arginine 265 to proline
  GenBank ID: NM_003883
  Entrez Gene: HDAC3 (a.k.a. HD3, KDAC3, RPD3, RPD3-2)
  Promoter: EF1A
  Cloning method: Restriction Enzyme; 5′ cloning site BamHI (not destroyed); 3′ cloning site BsrGI (not destroyed)
  Sequencing primers: 5′ GTTTGGATCTTGGTTCATTCTCAAGCCTCAG
Resource information
  A portion of this plasmid was derived from a plasmid made by: human HDAC3 cDNA from Addgene plasmid HDAC3-Flag (#13819) plenti vector containing dCas9_2A_Blast from Addgene plasmid (#61425)
Terms and licenses: Academic/Nonprofit Terms; Industry Terms: Not Available to Industry
Depositor comments: The stop codon present after the HDAC3 open reading frame may interfere with expression of the blasticidin resistance cassette. Blasticidin selection has not been verified with this plasmid
How to cite: dCas-hHDAC3-R265P was a gift from Zhaolan Zhou (Addgene plasmid # 103786 ; http://n2t.net/addgene:103786 ; RRID:Addgene_103786)
