[The description below was written by a language model from this plasmid's Addgene catalogue record and pLannotate feature annotations shown in this document.]
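Description:
dCas-hHDAC3-R265P is a lentiviral mammalian expression plasmid built on a plenti backbone for CRISPR-based epigenome targeting. It is propagated in E. coli through a high-copy ColE1/pUC-type origin with ampicillin resistance (AmpR), and it also carries an f1 origin. The viral portion follows the usual HIV-1-derived transfer vector layout. A CMV enhancer/promoter drives a truncated 5' LTR, followed by the Ψ packaging signal, a gag fragment, the RRE for Rev-dependent nuclear export and the cPPT/CTS. Downstream of the cargo sit a WPRE, which boosts transcript expression, and a second truncated LTR followed by a bGH polyadenylation signal. Outside the LTRs, an SV40/EM7-driven BleoR cassette is annotated on the backbone.

The payload is driven by the human EF-1α promoter and encodes a nucleoplasmin NLS followed by catalytically dead S. pyogenes Cas9. The annotation lists the inactivating changes as D10A and N863A. dCas9 is fused to human HDAC3 carrying an arginine-265-to-proline substitution. The HDAC3 cDNA and the dCas9_2A_Blast lentiviral vector each came from earlier plasmids, and the fusion was cloned between BamHI and BsrGI sites. A blasticidin S deaminase (BSD) coding sequence lies after HDAC3, but the depositor notes that the stop codon ending the HDAC3 reading frame may interfere with its expression. Blasticidin selection has not been verified for this plasmid.

The construct lets guide RNAs, which must be supplied separately, recruit the mutant HDAC3 fusion to chosen genomic loci. It belongs to work on locus-specific histone deacetylation, although the record does not state the functional consequence of R265P. The sequence record is labelled a partial NGS result.
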