Features (pLannotate 1.2.2; 34 found; start..end, strand, type, name):
      1..1179    +  promoter       EF-1α promoter: strong constitutive promoter for human elongation factor EF-1α
   1195..1242    +  CDS            nucleoplasmin NLS: bipartite nuclear localization signal from nucleoplasmin
   1242..5343    +  CDS            dCas9 (fragment): catalytically dead mutant of the Cas9 endonuclease from the Streptococcus pyogenes Type II CRISPR/Cas system RNA-guided DNA-binding protein that lacks endonuclease activity due to the D10A mutation in the RuvC catalytic domain and the N863A mutation in the HNH catalytic domain
   5434..6717    +  CDS            HDAC3: HDAC3_HUMAN - Experimental evidence at protein level: Swiss-Prot protein existence level 1. Responsible for the deacetylation of lysine residues on the N-terminal part of the core histones (H2A, H2B, H3 and H4), and some other non-histone substrates. Histone deacetylation gives a tag for epigenetic repression and plays an important role in transcriptional regulation, cell cycle progression and developmental events. Histone deacetylases act via the formation of large multiprotein complexes. Participates in the BCL6 transcriptional repressor activity by deacetylating the H3 'Lys-27' (H3K27) on e
   6790..7188    +  CDS            BSD: blasticidin S deaminase; Aspergillus terreus BSD; confers resistance to blasticidin
   7189..7210    +  misc_feature   MCS (fragment): pBluescript multiple cloning site
   7213..7801    +  misc_feature   WPRE: woodchuck hepatitis virus posttranscriptional regulatory element
   7738..8319    +  CDS            nef (fragment): NEF_HV1H2 - Experimental evidence at protein level: Swiss-Prot protein existence level 1. Extracellular Nef protein targets CD4(+) T-lymphocytes for apoptosis by interacting with CXCR4 surface receptors. From Human immunodeficiency virus type 1 group M subtype B (isolate HXB2) (HIV-1).
   8326..8506    +  LTR            5' LTR (truncated): truncated 5' long terminal repeat (LTR) from HIV-1
   8538..8762    +  polyA_signal   bGH poly(A) signal: bovine growth hormone polyadenylation signal
   8766..8787    +  promoter       SV40 promoter (fragment): SV40 enhancer and early promoter
   8808..9236    +  rep_origin     f1 ori (sequence partly withheld): f1 bacteriophage origin of replication; arrow indicates direction of (+) strand synthesis
   9250..9579    +  promoter       SV40 promoter: SV40 enhancer and early promoter
   9627..9674    +  promoter       EM7 promoter: synthetic bacterial promoter&nbsp
   9693..10067   +  CDS            BleoR: antibiotic-binding protein; Sh ble from Streptoalloteichus hindustanus; confers resistance to bleomycin, phleomycin, and Zeocin™
  10077..10202   +  CDS            ble (fragment): BLE_KLEPN - Experimental evidence at protein level: Swiss-Prot protein existence level 1. Binding protein with a strong affinity to the bleomycin family of antibiotics. Binds to CL990; an antimitotic-antibiotic compound. From Klebsiella pneumoniae.
  10197..10318   +  polyA_signal   SV40 poly(A) signal: SV40 polyadenylation signal
  10389..10411   -  protein_bind   lac operator (fragment): The lac repressor binds to the lac operator to inhibit transcription in E. coli. This inhibition can be relieved by adding lactose or isopropyl-β-D-thiogalactopyranoside (IPTG). lac repressor encoded by lacI
  10415..10445   -  promoter       lac promoter: promoter for the E. coli lac operon
  10460..10481   -  protein_bind   CAP binding site: CAP binding activates transcription in the presence of cAMP. E. coli catabolite activator protein
  10494..10586   -  CDS            lacI (fragment): lac repressor; lacI; The lac repressor binds to the lac operator to inhibit transcription in E. coli. This inhibition can be relieved by adding lactose or isopropyl-β-D-thiogalactopyranoside (IPTG).
  10769..11357   -  rep_origin     ori: high-copy-number ColE1/pMB1/pBR322/pUC origin of replication
  11528..12388   -  CDS            AmpR: β-lactamase; bla; confers resistance to ampicillin, carbenicillin, and related antibiotics
  12389..12493   -  promoter       AmpR promoter: bla
  12552..12604   -  misc_feature   bom (fragment): basis of mobility region from pBR322
  12759..13138   +  enhancer       CMV enhancer: human cytomegalovirus immediate early enhancer
  13139..13338   +  promoter       CMV promoter: human cytomegalovirus (CMV) immediate early promoter
  13356..13536   +  LTR            5' LTR (truncated): truncated 5' long terminal repeat (LTR) from HIV-1
  13583..13708   +  misc_feature   HIV-1 Ψ: packaging signal of human immunodeficiency virus type 1
  13692..14055   +  CDS            HIV-1 gag (fragment): gag protein from human immunodeficiency virus 1; gag
  14201..14434   +  misc_feature   RRE: The Rev response element (RRE) of HIV-1 allows for Rev-dependent mRNA export from the nucleus to the cytoplasm.
  14811..14911   +  CDS            Rev (fragment): human immunodeficiency virus 1 (HIV-1) Rev protein; rev; enhances nuclear export of unspliced and incompletely spliced viral mRNAs
  14961..15078   +  misc_feature   cPPT/CTS: central polypurine tract and central termination sequence of HIV-1
  15135..15201   +  CDS            small t antigen (fragment): SV40 (simian virus 40) small t antigen
>Addgene plasmid #103786 | dCas-hHDAC3-R265P | addgene full sequence | sequence record 199399 | Addgene Partial NGS Result
GGCTCCGGTGCCCGTCAGTGGGCAGAGCGCACATCGCCCACAGTCCCCGAGAAGTTGGGGGGAGGGGTCG
GCAATTGAACCGGTGCCTAGAGAAGGTGGCGCGGGGTAAACTGGGAAAGTGATGTCGTGTACTGGCTCCG
CCTTTTTCCCGAGGGTGGGGGAGAACCGTATATAAGTGCAGTAGTCGCCGTGAACGTTCTTTTTCGCAAC
GGGTTTGCCGCCAGAACACAGGTAAGTGCCGTGTGTGGTTCCCGCGGGCCTGGCCTCTTTACGGGTTATG
GCCCTTGCGTGCCTTGAATTACTTCCACCTGGCTGCAGTACGTGATTCTTGATCCCGAGCTTCGGGTTGG
AAGTGGGTGGGAGAGTTCGAGGCCTTGCGCTTAAGGAGCCCCTTCGCCTCGTGCTTGAGTTGAGGCCTGG
CCTGGGCGCTGGGGCCGCCGCGTGCGAATCTGGTGGCACCTTCGCGCCTGTCTCGCTGCTTTCGATAAGT
CTCTAGCCATTTAAAATTTTTGATGACCTGCTGCGACGCTTTTTTTCTGGCAAGATAGTCTTGTAAATGC
GGGCCAAGATCTGCACACTGGTATTTCGGTTTTTGGGGCCGCGGGCGGCGACGGGGCCCGTGCGTCCCAG
CGCACATGTTCGGCGAGGCGGGGCCTGCGAGCGCGGCCACCGAGAATCGGACGGGGGTAGTCTCAAGCTG
GCCGGCCTGCTCTGGTGCCTGGCCTCGCGCCGCCGTGTATCGCCCCGCCCTGGGCGGCAAGGCTGGCCCG
GTCGGCACCAGTTGCGTGAGCGGAAAGATGGCCGCTTCCCGGCCCTGCTGCAGGGAGCTCAAAATGGAGG
ACGCGGCGCTCGGGAGAGCGGGCGGGTGAGTCACCCACACAAAGGAAAAGGGCCTTTCCGTCCTCAGCCG
TCGCTTCATGTGACTCCACGGAGTACCGGGCGCCGTCCAGGCACCTCGATTAGTTCTCGAGCTTTTGGAG
TACGTCGTCTTTAGGTTGGGGGGAGGGGTTTTATGCGATGGAGTTTCCCCACACTGAGTGGGTGGAGACT
GAAGTTAGGCCAGCTTGGCACTTGATGTAATTCTCCTTGGAATTTGCCCTTTTTGAGTTTGGATCTTGGT
TCATTCTCAAGCCTCAGACAGTGGTTCAAAGTTTTTTTCTTCCATTTCAGGTGTCGTGACGTACGGCCAC
CATGAAAAGGCCGGCGGCCACGAAAAAGGCCGGCCAGGCAAAAAAGAAAAAGGACAAGAAGTACAGCATC
GGCCTGGCCATCGGCACCAACTCTGTGGGCTGGGCCGTGATCACCGACGAGTACAAGGTGCCCAGCAAGA
AATTCAAGGTGCTGGGCAACACCGACCGGCACAGCATCAAGAAGAACCTGATCGGAGCCCTGCTGTTCGA
CAGCGGCGAAACAGCCGAGGCCACCCGGCTGAAGAGAACCGCCAGAAGAAGATACACCAGACGGAAGAAC
CGGATCTGCTATCTGCAAGAGATCTTCAGCAACGAGATGGCCAAGGTGGACGACAGCTTCTTCCACAGAC
TGGAAGAGTCCTTCCTGGTGGAAGAGGATAAGAAGCACGAGCGGCACCCCATCTTCGGCAACATCGTGGA
CGAGGTGGCCTACCACGAGAAGTACCCCACCATCTACCACCTGAGAAAGAAACTGGTGGACAGCACCGAC
AAGGCCGACCTGCGGCTGATCTATCTGGCCCTGGCCCACATGATCAAGTTCCGGGGCCACTTCCTGATCG
AGGGCGACCTGAACCCCGACAACAGCGACGTGGACAAGCTGTTCATCCAGCTGGTGCAGACCTACAACCA
GCTGTTCGAGGAAAACCCCATCAACGCCAGCGGCGTGGACGCCAAGGCCATCCTGTCTGCCAGACTGAGC
AAGAGCAGACGGCTGGAAAATCTGATCGCCCAGCTGCCCGGCGAGAAGAAGAATGGCCTGTTCGGCAACC
TGATTGCCCTGAGCCTGGGCCTGACCCCCAACTTCAAGAGCAACTTCGACCTGGCCGAGGATGCCAAACT
GCAGCTGAGCAAGGACACCTACGACGACGACCTGGACAACCTGCTGGCCCAGATCGGCGACCAGTACGCC
GACCTGTTTCTGGCCGCCAAGAACCTGTCCGACGCCATCCTGCTGAGCGACATCCTGAGAGTGAACACCG
AGATCACCAAGGCCCCCCTGAGCGCCTCTATGATCAAGAGATACGACGAGCACCACCAGGACCTGACCCT
GCTGAAAGCTCTCGTGCGGCAGCAGCTGCCTGAGAAGTACAAAGAGATTTTCTTCGACCAGAGCAAGAAC
GGCTACGCCGGCTACATTGACGGCGGAGCCAGCCAGGAAGAGTTCTACAAGTTCATCAAGCCCATCCTGG
AAAAGATGGACGGCACCGAGGAACTGCTCGTGAAGCTGAACAGAGAGGACCTGCTGCGGAAGCAGCGGAC
CTTCGACAACGGCAGCATCCCCCACCAGATCCACCTGGGAGAGCTGCACGCCATTCTGCGGCGGCAGGAA
GATTTTTACCCATTCCTGAAGGACAACCGGGAAAAGATCGAGAAGATCCTGACCTTCCGCATCCCCTACT
ACGTGGGCCCTCTGGCCAGGGGAAACAGCAGATTCGCCTGGATGACCAGAAAGAGCGAGGAAACCATCAC
CCCCTGGAACTTCGAGGAAGTGGTGGACAAGGGCGCTTCCGCCCAGAGCTTCATCGAGCGGATGACCAAC
TTCGATAAGAACCTGCCCAACGAGAAGGTGCTGCCCAAGCACAGCCTGCTGTACGAGTACTTCACCGTGT
ATAACGAGCTGACCAAAGTGAAATACGTGACCGAGGGAATGAGAAAGCCCGCCTTCCTGAGCGGCGAGCA
GAAAAAGGCCATCGTGGACCTGCTGTTCAAGACCAACCGGAAAGTGACCGTGAAGCAGCTGAAAGAGGAC
TACTTCAAGAAAATCGAGTGCTTCGACTCCGTGGAAATCTCCGGCGTGGAAGATCGGTTCAACGCCTCCC
TGGGCACATACCACGATCTGCTGAAAATTATCAAGGACAAGGACTTCCTGGACAATGAGGAAAACGAGGA
CATTCTGGAAGATATCGTGCTGACCCTGACACTGTTTGAGGACAGAGAGATGATCGAGGAACGGCTGAAA
ACCTATGCCCACCTGTTCGACGACAAAGTGATGAAGCAGCTGAAGCGGCGGAGATACACCGGCTGGGGCA
GGCTGAGCCGGAAGCTGATCAACGGCATCCGGGACAAGCAGTCCGGCAAGACAATCCTGGATTTCCTGAA
GTCCGACGGCTTCGCCAACAGAAACTTCATGCAGCTGATCCACGACGACAGCCTGACCTTTAAAGAGGAC
ATCCAGAAAGCCCAGGTGTCCGGCCAGGGCGATAGCCTGCACGAGCACATTGCCAATCTGGCCGGCAGCC
CCGCCATTAAGAAGGGCATCCTGCAGACAGTGAAGGTGGTGGACGAGCTCGTGAAAGTGATGGGCCGGCA
CAAGCCCGAGAACATCGTGATCGAAATGGCCAGAGAGAACCAGACCACCCAGAAGGGACAGAAGAACAGC
CGCGAGAGAATGAAGCGGATCGAAGAGGGCATCAAAGAGCTGGGCAGCCAGATCCTGAAAGAACACCCCG
TGGAAAACACCCAGCTGCAGAACGAGAAGCTGTACCTGTACTACCTGCAGAATGGGCGGGATATGTACGT
GGACCAGGAACTGGACATCAACCGGCTGTCCGACTACGATGTGGACCACATCGTGCCTCAGAGCTTTCTG
AAGGACGACTCCATCGACAACAAGGTGCTGACCAGAAGCGACAAGGCCCGGGGCAAGAGCGACAACGTGC
CCTCCGAAGAGGTCGTGAAGAAGATGAAGAACTACTGGCGGCAGCTGCTGAACGCCAAGCTGATTACCCA
GAGAAAGTTCGACAATCTGACCAAGGCCGAGAGAGGCGGCCTGAGCGAACTGGATAAGGCCGGCTTCATC
AAGAGACAGCTGGTGGAAACCCGGCAGATCACAAAGCACGTGGCACAGATCCTGGACTCCCGGATGAACA
CTAAGTACGACGAGAATGACAAGCTGATCCGGGAAGTGAAAGTGATCACCCTGAAGTCCAAGCTGGTGTC
CGATTTCCGGAAGGATTTCCAGTTTTACAAAGTGCGCGAGATCAACAACTACCACCACGCCCACGACGCC
TACCTGAACGCCGTCGTGGGAACCGCCCTGATCAAAAAGTACCCTAAGCTGGAAAGCGAGTTCGTGTACG
GCGACTACAAGGTGTACGACGTGCGGAAGATGATCGCCAAGAGCGAGCAGGAAATCGGCAAGGCTACCGC
CAAGTACTTCTTCTACAGCAACATCATGAACTTTTTCAAGACCGAGATTACCCTGGCCAACGGCGAGATC
CGGAAGCGGCCTCTGATCGAGACAAACGGCGAAACCGGGGAGATCGTGTGGGATAAGGGCCGGGATTTTG
CCACCGTGCGGAAAGTGCTGAGCATGCCCCAAGTGAATATCGTGAAAAAGACCGAGGTGCAGACAGGCGG
CTTCAGCAAAGAGTCTATCCTGCCCAAGAGGAACAGCGATAAGCTGATCGCCAGAAAGAAGGACTGGGAC
CCTAAGAAGTACGGCGGCTTCGACAGCCCCACCGTGGCCTATTCTGTGCTGGTGGTGGCCAAAGTGGAAA
AGGGCAAGTCCAAGAAACTGAAGAGTGTGAAAGAGCTGCTGGGGATCACCATCATGGAAAGAAGCAGCTT
CGAGAAGAATCCCATCGACTTTCTGGAAGCCAAGGGCTACAAAGAAGTGAAAAAGGACCTGATCATCAAG
CTGCCTAAGTACTCCCTGTTCGAGCTGGAAAACGGCCGGAAGAGAATGCTGGCCTCTGCCGGCGAACTGC
AGAAGGGAAACGAACTGGCCCTGCCCTCCAAATATGTGAACTTCCTGTACCTGGCCAGCCACTATGAGAA
GCTGAAGGGCTCCCCCGAGGATAATGAGCAGAAACAGCTGTTTGTGGAACAGCACAAGCACTACCTGGAC
GAGATCATCGAGCAGATCAGCGAGTTCTCCAAGAGAGTGATCCTGGCCGACGCTAATCTGGACAAAGTGC
TGTCCGCCTACAACAAGCACCGGGATAAGCCCATCAGAGAGCAGGCCGAGAATATCATCCACCTGTTTAC
CCTGACCAATCTGGGAGCCCCTGCCGCCTTCAAGTACTTTGACACCACCATCGACCGGAAGAGGTACACC
AGCACCAAAGAGGTGCTGGACGCCACCCTGATCCACCAGAGCATCACCGGCCTGTACGAGACACGGATCG
ACCTGTCTCAGCTGGGAGGCGACAGCGCTGGAGGAGGTGGAAGCGGAGGAGGAGGAAGCGGAGGAGGAGG
TAGCGGACCTAAGAAAAAGAGGAAGGTGGCGGCCGCTGGATCCATGGCCAAGACCGTGGCCTATTTCTAC
GACCCCGACGTGGGCAACTTCCACTACGGAGCTGGACACCCTATGAAGCCTCATCGCCTGGCATTGACCC
ATAGCCTGGTCCTGCATTACGGTCTCTATAAGAAGATGATCGTCTTCAAGCCATACCAGGCCTCCCAGCA
TGACATGTGCCGCTTCCACTCCGAGGACTACATTGACTTCCTGCAGAGAGTCAGCCCCACCAATATGCAA
GGCTTCACCAAGAGTCTTAATGCCTTCAACGTAGGCGATGACTGCCCAGTGTTTCCCGGGCTCTTTGAGT
TCTGCTCGCGTTACACAGGCGCATCTCTGCAAGGAGCAACCCAGCTGAACAACAAGATCTGTGATATTGC
CATTAACTGGGCTGGTGGTCTGCACCATGCCAAGAAGTTTGAGGCCTCTGGCTTCTGCTATGTCAACGAC
ATTGTGATTGGCATCCTGGAGCTGCTCAAGTACCACCCTCGGGTGCTCTACATTGACATTGACATCCACC
ATGGTGACGGGGTTCAAGAAGCTTTCTACCTCACTGACCGGGTCATGACGGTGTCCTTCCACAAATACGG
AAATTACTTCTTCCCTGGCACAGGTGACATGTATGAAGTCGGGGCAGAGAGTGGCCGCTACTACTGTCTG
AACGTGCCCCTGCGGGATGGCATTGATGACCAGAGTTACAAGCACCTTTTCCAGCCGGTTATCAACCAGG
TAGTGGACTTCTACCAACCCACGTGCATTGTGCTCCAGTGTGGAGCTGACTCTCTGGGCTGTGATCCATT
GGGCTGCTTTAACCTCAGCATCCGAGGGCATGGGGAATGCGTTGAATATGTCAAGAGCTTCAATATCCCT
CTACTCGTGCTGGGTGGTGGTGGTTATACTGTCCGAAATGTTGCCCGCTGCTGGACATATGAGACATCGC
TGCTGGTAGAAGAGGCCATTAGTGAGGAGCTTCCCTATAGTGAATACTTCGAGTACTTTGCCCCAGACTT
CACACTTCATCCAGATGTCAGCACCCGCATCGAGAATCAGAACTCACGCCAGTATCTGGACCAGATCCGC
CAGACAATCTTTGAAAACCTGAAGATGCTGAACCATGCACCTAGTGTCCAGATTCATGACGTGCCTGCAG
ACCTCCTGACCTATGACAGGACTGATGAGGCTGATGCAGAGGAGAGGGGTCCTGAGGAGAACTATAGCAG
GCCAGAGGCACCCAATGAGTTCTATGATGGAGACCATGACAATGACAAGGAAAGCGATGTGGAGATTTAA
TGTACAGGCAGTGGAGAGGGCAGAGGAAGTCTGCTAACATGCGGTGACGTCGAGGAGAATCCTGGCCCAA
TGGCCAAGCCTTTGTCTCAAGAAGAATCCACCCTCATTGAAAGAGCAACGGCTACAATCAACAGCATCCC
CATCTCTGAAGACTACAGCGTCGCCAGCGCAGCTCTCTCTAGCGACGGCCGCATCTTCACTGGTGTCAAT
GTATATCATTTTACTGGGGGACCTTGTGCAGAACTCGTGGTGCTGGGCACTGCTGCTGCTGCGGCAGCTG
GCAACCTGACTTGTATCGTCGCGATCGGAAATGAGAACAGGGGCATCTTGAGCCCCTGCGGACGGTGCCG
ACAGGTGCTTCTCGATCTGCATCCTGGGATCAAAGCCATAGTGAAGGACAGTGATGGACAGCCGACGGCA
GTTGGGATTCGTGAATTGCTGCCCTCTGGTTATGTGTGGGAGGGCTAAGAATTCGATATCAAGCTTATCG
GTAATCAACCTCTGGATTACAAAATTTGTGAAAGATTGACTGGTATTCTTAACTATGTTGCTCCTTTTAC
GCTATGTGGATACGCTGCTTTAATGCCTTTGTATCATGCTATTGCTTCCCGTATGGCTTTCATTTTCTCC
TCCTTGTATAAATCCTGGTTGCTGTCTCTTTATGAGGAGTTGTGGCCCGTTGTCAGGCAACGTGGCGTGG
TGTGCACTGTGTTTGCTGACGCAACCCCCACTGGTTGGGGCATTGCCACCACCTGTCAGCTCCTTTCCGG
GACTTTCGCTTTCCCCCTCCCTATTGCCACGGCGGAACTCATCGCCGCCTGCCTTGCCCGCTGCTGGACA
GGGGCTCGGCTGTTGGGCACTGACAATTCCGTGGTGTTGTCGGGGAAATCATCGTCCTTTCCTTGGCTGC
TCGCCTGTGTTGCCACCTGGATTCTGCGCGGGACGTCCTTCTGCTACGTCCCTTCGGCCCTCAATCCAGC
GGACCTTCCTTCCCGCGGCCTGCTGCCGGCTCTGCGGCCTCTTCCGCGTCTTCGCCTTCGCCCTCAGACG
AGTCGGATCTCCCTTTGGGCCGCCTCCCCGCATCGATACCGTCGACCTCGAGACCTAGAAAAACATGGAG
CAATCACAAGTAGCAATACAGCAGCTACCAATGCTGATTGTGCCTGGCTAGAAGCACAAGAGGAGGAGGA
GGTGGGTTTTCCAGTCACACCTCAGGTACCTTTAAGACCAATGACTTACAAGGCAGCTGTAGATCTTAGC
CACTTTTTAAAAGAAAAGGGGGGACTGGAAGGGCTAATTCACTCCCAACGAAGACAAGATATCCTTGATC
TGTGGATCTACCACACACAAGGCTACTTCCCTGATTGGCAGAACTACACACCAGGGCCAGGGATCAGATA
TCCACTGACCTTTGGATGGTGCTACAAGCTAGTACCAGTTGAGCAAGAGAAGGTAGAAGAAGCCAATGAA
GGAGAGAACACCCGCTTGTTACACCCTGTGAGCCTGCATGGGATGGATGACCCGGAGAGAGAAGTATTAG
AGTGGAGGTTTGACAGCCGCCTAGCATTTCATCACATGGCCCGAGAGCTGCATCCGGACTGTACTGGGTC
TCTCTGGTTAGACCAGATCTGAGCCTGGGAGCTCTCTGGCTAACTAGGGAACCCACTGCTTAAGCCTCAA
TAAAGCTTGCCTTGAGTGCTTCAAGTAGTGTGTGCCCGTCTGTTGTGTGACTCTGGTAACTAGAGATCCC
TCAGACCCTTTTAGTCAGTGTGGAAAATCTCTAGCAGGGCCCGTTTAAACCCGCTGATCAGCCTCGACTG
TGCCTTCTAGTTGCCAGCCATCTGTTGTTTGCCCCTCCCCCGTGCCTTCCTTGACCCTGGAAGGTGCCAC
TCCCACTGTCCTTTCCTAATAAAATGAGGAAATTGCATCGCATTGTCTGAGTAGGTGTCATTCTATTCTG
GGGGGTGGGGTGGGGCAGGACAGCAAGGGGGAGGATTGGGAAGACAATAGCAGGCATGCTGGGGATGCGG
TGGGCTCTATGGCTTCTGAGGCGGAAAGAACCAGCTGGGGCTCTAGGGGGTATCCCC
[124 nt withheld, positions 8808-8931]
C
[91 nt withheld, positions 8933-9023]
A
[49 nt withheld, positions 9025-9073]
CCTTTGACGTTGGAGTCCACGTTCTTT
[37 nt withheld, positions 9101-9137]
ACCCTATCTCGGTCTATTCTTTTGATTTATAAGGGATTTTGCCGATTTCGGCCTATTGGTTAAAAAATGA
GCTGATTTAACAAAAATTTAACGCGAATTAATTCTGTGGAATGTGTGTCAGTTAGGGTGTGGAAAGTCCC
CAGGCTCCCCAGCAGGCAGAAGTATGCAAAGCATGCATCTCAATTAGTCAGCAACCAGGTGTGGAAAGTC
CCCAGGCTCCCCAGCAGGCAGAAGTATGCAAAGCATGCATCTCAATTAGTCAGCAACCATAGTCCCGCCC
CTAACTCCGCCCATCCCGCCCCTAACTCCGCCCAGTTCCGCCCATTCTCCGCCCCATGGCTGACTAATTT
TTTTTATTTATGCAGAGGCCGAGGCCGCCTCTGCCTCTGAGCTATTCCAGAAGTAGTGAGGAGGCTTTTT
TGGAGGCCTAGGCTTTTGCAAAAAGCTCCCGGGAGCTTGTATATCCATTTTCGGATCTGATCAGCACGTG
TTGACAATTAATCATCGGCATAGTATATCGGCATAGTATAATACGACAAGGTGAGGAACTAAACCATGGC
CAAGTTGACCAGTGCCGTTCCGGTGCTCACCGCGCGCGACGTCGCCGGAGCGGTCGAGTTCTGGACCGAC
CGGCTCGGGTTCTCCCGGGACTTCGTGGAGGACGACTTCGCCGGTGTGGTCCGGGACGACGTGACCCTGT
TCATCAGCGCGGTCCAGGACCAGGTGGTGCCGGACAACACCCTGGCCTGGGTGTGGGTGCGCGGCCTGGA
CGAGCTGTACGCCGAGTGGTCGGAGGTCGTGTCCACGAACTTCCGGGACGCCTCCGGGCCGGCCATGACC
GAGATCGGCGAGCAGCCGTGGGGGCGGGAGTTCGCCCTGCGCGACCCGGCCGGCAACTGCGTGCACTTCG
TGGCCGAGGAGCAGGACTGACACGTGCTACGAGATTTCGATTCCACCGCCGCCTTCTATGAAAGGTTGGG
CTTCGGAATCGTTTTCCGGGACGCCGGCTGGATGATCCTCCAGCGCGGGGATCTCATGCTGGAGTTCTTC
GCCCACCCCAACTTGTTTATTGCAGCTTATAATGGTTACAAATAAAGCAATAGCATCACAAATTTCACAA
ATAAAGCATTTTTTTCACTGCATTCTAGTTGTGGTTTGTCCAAACTCATCAATGTATCTTATCATGTCTG
TATACCGTCGACCTCTAGCTAGAGCTTGGCGTAATCATGGTCATAGCTGTTTCCTGTGTGAAATTGTTAT
CCGCTCACAATTCCACACAACATACGAGCCGGAAGCATAAAGTGTAAAGCCTGGGGTGCCTAATGAGTGA
GCTAACTCACATTAATTGCGTTGCGCTCACTGCCCGCTTTCCAGTCGGGAAACCTGTCGTGCCAGCTGCA
TTAATGAATCGGCCAACGCGCGGGGAGAGGCGGTTTGCGTATTGGGCGCTCTTCCGCTTCCTCGCTCACT
GACTCGCTGCGCTCGGTCGTTCGGCTGCGGCGAGCGGTATCAGCTCACTCAAAGGCGGTAATACGGTTAT
CCACAGAATCAGGGGATAACGCAGGAAAGAACATGTGAGCAAAAGGCCAGCAAAAGGCCAGGAACCGTAA
AAAGGCCGCGTTGCTGGCGTTTTTCCATAGGCTCCGCCCCCCTGACGAGCATCACAAAAATCGACGCTCA
AGTCAGAGGTGGCGAAACCCGACAGGACTATAAAGATACCAGGCGTTTCCCCCTGGAAGCTCCCTCGTGC
GCTCTCCTGTTCCGACCCTGCCGCTTACCGGATACCTGTCCGCCTTTCTCCCTTCGGGAAGCGTGGCGCT
TTCTCATAGCTCACGCTGTAGGTATCTCAGTTCGGTGTAGGTCGTTCGCTCCAAGCTGGGCTGTGTGCAC
GAACCCCCCGTTCAGCCCGACCGCTGCGCCTTATCCGGTAACTATCGTCTTGAGTCCAACCCGGTAAGAC
ACGACTTATCGCCACTGGCAGCAGCCACTGGTAACAGGATTAGCAGAGCGAGGTATGTAGGCGGTGCTAC
AGAGTTCTTGAAGTGGTGGCCTAACTACGGCTACACTAGAAGAACAGTATTTGGTATCTGCGCTCTGCTG
AAGCCAGTTACCTTCGGAAAAAGAGTTGGTAGCTCTTGATCCGGCAAACAAACCACCGCTGGTAGCGGTG
GTTTTTTTGTTTGCAAGCAGCAGATTACGCGCAGAAAAAAAGGATCTCAAGAAGATCCTTTGATCTTTTC
TACGGGGTCTGACGCTCAGTGGAACGAAAACTCACGTTAAGGGATTTTGGTCATGAGATTATCAAAAAGG
ATCTTCACCTAGATCCTTTTAAATTAAAAATGAAGTTTTAAATCAATCTAAAGTATATATGAGTAAACTT
GGTCTGACAGTTACCAATGCTTAATCAGTGAGGCACCTATCTCAGCGATCTGTCTATTTCGTTCATCCAT
AGTTGCCTGACTCCCCGTCGTGTAGATAACTACGATACGGGAGGGCTTACCATCTGGCCCCAGTGCTGCA
ATGATACCGCGAGACCCACGCTCACCGGCTCCAGATTTATCAGCAATAAACCAGCCAGCCGGAAGGGCCG
AGCGCAGAAGTGGTCCTGCAACTTTATCCGCCTCCATCCAGTCTATTAATTGTTGCCGGGAAGCTAGAGT
AAGTAGTTCGCCAGTTAATAGTTTGCGCAACGTTGTTGCCATTGCTACAGGCATCGTGGTGTCACGCTCG
TCGTTTGGTATGGCTTCATTCAGCTCCGGTTCCCAACGATCAAGGCGAGTTACATGATCCCCCATGTTGT
GCAAAAAAGCGGTTAGCTCCTTCGGTCCTCCGATCGTTGTCAGAAGTAAGTTGGCCGCAGTGTTATCACT
CATGGTTATGGCAGCACTGCATAATTCTCTTACTGTCATGCCATCCGTAAGATGCTTTTCTGTGACTGGT
GAGTACTCAACCAAGTCATTCTGAGAATAGTGTATGCGGCGACCGAGTTGCTCTTGCCCGGCGTCAATAC
GGGATAATACCGCGCCACATAGCAGAACTTTAAAAGTGCTCATCATTGGAAAACGTTCTTCGGGGCGAAA
ACTCTCAAGGATCTTACCGCTGTTGAGATCCAGTTCGATGTAACCCACTCGTGCACCCAACTGATCTTCA
GCATCTTTTACTTTCACCAGCGTTTCTGGGTGAGCAAAAACAGGAAGGCAAAATGCCGCAAAAAAGGGAA
TAAGGGCGACACGGAAATGTTGAATACTCATACTCTTCCTTTTTCAATATTATTGAAGCATTTATCAGGG
TTATTGTCTCATGAGCGGATACATATTTGAATGTATTTAGAAAAATAAACAAATAGGGGTTCCGCGCACA
TTTCCCCGAAAAGTGCCACCTGACGTCGACGGATCGGGAGATCTCCCGATCCCCTATGGTGCACTCTCAG
TACAATCTGCTCTGATGCCGCATAGTTAAGCCAGTATCTGCTCCCTGCTTGTGTGTTGGAGGTCGCTGAG
TAGTGCGCGAGCAAAATTTAAGCTACAACAAGGCAAGGCTTGACCGACAATTGCATGAAGAATCTGCTTA
GGGTTAGGCGTTTTGCGCTGCTTCGCGATGTACGGGCCAGATATACGCGTTGACATTGATTATTGACTAG
TTATTAATAGTAATCAATTACGGGGTCATTAGTTCATAGCCCATATATGGAGTTCCGCGTTACATAACTT
ACGGTAAATGGCCCGCCTGGCTGACCGCCCAACGACCCCCGCCCATTGACGTCAATAATGACGTATGTTC
CCATAGTAACGCCAATAGGGACTTTCCATTGACGTCAATGGGTGGAGTATTTACGGTAAACTGCCCACTT
GGCAGTACATCAAGTGTATCATATGCCAAGTACGCCCCCTATTGACGTCAATGACGGTAAATGGCCCGCC
TGGCATTATGCCCAGTACATGACCTTATGGGACTTTCCTACTTGGCAGTACATCTACGTATTAGTCATCG
CTATTACCATGGTGATGCGGTTTTGGCAGTACATCAATGGGCGTGGATAGCGGTTTGACTCACGGGGATT
TCCAAGTCTCCACCCCATTGACGTCAATGGGAGTTTGTTTTGGCACCAAAATCAACGGGACTTTCCAAAA
TGTCGTAACAACTCCGCCCCATTGACGCAAATGGGCGGTAGGCGTGTACGGTGGGAGGTCTATATAAGCA
GCGCGTTTTGCCTGTACTGGGTCTCTCTGGTTAGACCAGATCTGAGCCTGGGAGCTCTCTGGCTAACTAG
GGAACCCACTGCTTAAGCCTCAATAAAGCTTGCCTTGAGTGCTTCAAGTAGTGTGTGCCCGTCTGTTGTG
TGACTCTGGTAACTAGAGATCCCTCAGACCCTTTTAGTCAGTGTGGAAAATCTCTAGCAGTGGCGCCCGA
ACAGGGACTTGAAAGCGAAAGGGAAACCAGAGGAGCTCTCTCGACGCAGGACTCGGCTTGCTGAAGCGCG
CACGGCAAGAGGCGAGGGGCGGCGACTGGTGAGTACGCCAAAAATTTTGACTAGCGGAGGCTAGAAGGAG
AGAGATGGGTGCGAGAGCGTCAGTATTAAGCGGGGGAGAATTAGATCGCGATGGGAAAAAATTCGGTTAA
GGCCAGGGGGAAAGAAAAAATATAAATTAAAACATATAGTATGGGCAAGCAGGGAGCTAGAACGATTCGC
AGTTAATCCTGGCCTGTTAGAAACATCAGAAGGCTGTAGACAAATACTGGGACAGCTACAACCATCCCTT
CAGACAGGATCAGAAGAACTTAGATCATTATATAATACAGTAGCAACCCTCTATTGTGTGCATCAAAGGA
TAGAGATAAAAGACACCAAGGAAGCTTTAGACAAGATAGAGGAAGAGCAAAACAAAAGTAAGACCACCGC
ACAGCAAGCGGCCGCTGATCTTCAGACCTGGAGGAGGAGATATGAGGGACAATTGGAGAAGTGAATTATA
TAAATATAAAGTAGTAAAAATTGAACCATTAGGAGTAGCACCCACCAAGGCAAAGAGAAGAGTGGTGCAG
AGAGAAAAAAGAGCAGTGGGAATAGGAGCTTTGTTCCTTGGGTTCTTGGGAGCAGCAGGAAGCACTATGG
GCGCAGCGTCAATGACGCTGACGGTACAGGCCAGACAATTATTGTCTGGTATAGTGCAGCAGCAGAACAA
TTTGCTGAGGGCTATTGAGGCGCAACAGCATCTGTTGCAACTCACAGTCTGGGGCATCAAGCAGCTCCAG
GCAAGAATCCTGGCTGTGGAAAGATACCTAAAGGATCAACAGCTCCTGGGGATTTGGGGTTGCTCTGGAA
AACTCATTTGCACCACTGCTGTGCCTTGGAATGCTAGTTGGAGTAATAAATCTCTGGAACAGATTTGGAA
TCACACGACCTGGATGGAGTGGGACAGAGAAATTAACAATTACACAAGCTTAATACACTCCTTAATTGAA
GAATCGCAAAACCAGCAAGAAAAGAATGAACAAGAATTATTGGAATTAGATAAATGGGCAAGTTTGTGGA
ATTGGTTTAACATAACAAATTGGCTGTGGTATATAAAATTATTCATAATGATAGTAGGAGGCTTGGTAGG
TTTAAGAATAGTTTTTGCTGTACTTTCTATAGTGAATAGAGTTAGGCAGGGATATTCACCATTATCGTTT
CAGACCCACCTCCCAACCCCGAGGGGACCCGACAGGCCCGAAGGAATAGAAGAAGAAGGTGGAGAGAGAG
ACAGAGACAGATCCATTCGATTAGTGAACGGATCGGCACTGCGTGCGCCAATTCTGCAGACAAATGGCAG
TATTCATCCACAATTTTAAAAGAAAAGGGGGGATTGGGGGGTACAGTGCAGGGGAAAGAATAGTAGACAT
AATAGCAACAGACATACAAACTAAAGAATTACAAAAACAAATTACAAAAATTCAAAATTTTCGGGTTTAT
TACAGGGACAGCAGAGATCCAGTTTGGTTAATTAGCTAGCTGCAAAGATGGATAAAGTTTTAAACAGAGA
GGAATCTTTGCAGCTAATGGACCTTCTAGGTCTTGAAAGGAGTGGGAATT
